Addgene plasmid #64871: pT7-V5-SBP-C1-HsRRP41
Purpose: expresses V5- and SBP-tagged RRp41 in mamalian cells
Depositing lab: Elisa Izaurralde. Depositing organization: Max Planck Institute for Developmental Biology.
Backbone
  Vector backbone: pEGFP-C1
  Backbone manufacturer: Clontech
  Backbone size w/o insert (bp): 4230
  Total vector size (bp): 4966
  Modifications to backbone: exchanged EGFP-tag by a V5-SBP tag and introduced a T7 promoter
  Vector type: Mammalian Expression
Growth in bacteria
  Bacterial resistance: Kanamycin, 50 μg/mL
  Growth temperature: 37°C
  Growth strain: DH5alpha
  Copy number: High Copy
Gene/Insert
  Gene/Insert name: RRP41 (alt names: EXOSC4; Ski6)
  Species: H. sapiens (human)
  Insert size (bp): 738
  GenBank ID: NM_019037
  Entrez Gene: EXOSC4 (a.k.a. RRP41, RRP41A, Rrp41p, SKI6, Ski6p, hRrp41p, p12A)
  Promoter: CMV
  Tag / fusion protein: V5 and SBP (N terminal on backbone)
  Cloning method: Restriction Enzyme; 5′ cloning site EcoRI (not destroyed); 3′ cloning site KpnI (not destroyed)
  Sequencing primers: 5′ CMV-F; 3′ SV40pA-R
Terms and licenses: Academic/Nonprofit Terms; Industry Terms: Not Available to Industry
How to cite: pT7-V5-SBP-C1-HsRRP41 was a gift from Elisa Izaurralde (Addgene plasmid # 64871 ; http://n2t.net/addgene:64871 ; RRID:Addgene_64871)
