[The description below was written by a language model from this plasmid's Addgene catalogue record and pLannotate feature annotations shown in this document.]
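Description:
pT7-V5-SBP-C1-HsRRP41 is a mammalian expression plasmid of about 5 kb built on the Clontech pEGFP-C1 backbone, in which the EGFP coding region has been replaced by a tandem V5 epitope and streptavidin-binding peptide (SBP) tag and a bacteriophage T7 promoter has been added. It is maintained in E. coli as a high-copy plasmid through a ColE1/pUC-type origin and is selected with kanamycin. The single NeoR/KanR gene (Tn5 aminoglycoside phosphotransferase) sits behind both a bacterial bla promoter and the SV40 enhancer/early promoter and ends with an HSV TK polyadenylation signal, so the same marker can also confer G418 resistance in mammalian cells. An f1 origin is present as well.

The payload is the human RRP41 (EXOSC4, also called Ski6) open reading frame, roughly 740 bp, cloned between the EcoRI and KpnI sites of the multiple cloning site so that it is fused in frame downstream of the N-terminal V5-SBP tag. Transcription in mammalian cells is driven by the CMV immediate early enhancer and promoter and terminated by the SV40 poly(A) signal. The T7 promoter lies between the CMV promoter and the tag, which in principle allows transcription of the same tagged cassette by T7 RNA polymerase. EXOSC4 is a non-catalytic core subunit of the RNA exosome, the 3'→5' exoribonuclease complex involved in RNA processing and decay. The V5 epitope allows antibody detection and the SBP allows capture on streptavidin, which suits the construct to pull-down and interaction studies of the exosome subunit, although the record states only that it expresses the tagged protein in mammalian cells. Several short annotated fragments (HIV-1 LTR, SV40 large T antigen, ble, bGH poly(A)) appear to be partial sequence matches rather than functional elements.
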