Features (pLannotate 1.2.2; 19 found; start..end, strand, type, name):
     61..364     +  enhancer       CMV enhancer: human cytomegalovirus immediate early enhancer
    365..568     +  promoter       CMV promoter: human cytomegalovirus (CMV) immediate early promoter
    564..597     +  LTR            5' LTR (truncated) (fragment): truncated 5' long terminal repeat (LTR) from HIV-1
    613..631     +  promoter       T7 promoter: promoter for bacteriophage T7 RNA polymerase
    668..709     +  CDS            V5 tag: epitope tag from simian virus 5
    731..844     +  CDS            SBP: streptavidin-binding peptide selected from a peptide library; binds streptavidin with nanomolar affinity (Keefe et al., 2001)
    845..870     +  misc_feature   MCS (fragment): multiple cloning site
    872..1606    +  CDS            EXOSC4: EXOS4_HUMAN - Also known as RRP41, SKI6. Experimental evidence at protein level: Swiss-Prot protein existence level 1. Non-catalytic component of the RNA exosome complex which has 3'->5' exoribonuclease activity and participates in a multitude of cellular RNA processing and degradation events. In the nucleus, the RNA exosome complex is involved in proper maturation of stable RNA species such as rRNA, snRNA and snoRNA, in the elimination of RNA processing by-products and non-coding 'pervasive' transcripts, such as antisense RNA species and promoter-upstream transcripts (PROMPTs), and of mRNAs w
   1610..1635    +  misc_feature   MCS (fragment): multiple cloning site
   1647..1731    +  CDS            large T antigen (fragment): large T antigen from SV40 (simian virus 40)
   1754..1875    +  polyA_signal   SV40 poly(A) signal: SV40 polyadenylation signal
   1909..2337    -  rep_origin     f1 ori (sequence partly withheld): f1 bacteriophage origin of replication; arrow indicates direction of (+) strand synthesis
   2364..2468    +  promoter       AmpR promoter: bla
   2470..2827    +  promoter       SV40 promoter: SV40 enhancer and early promoter
   2862..3656    +  CDS            NeoR/KanR: aminoglycoside phosphotransferase from Tn5; aph(3')-II (or nptII); confers resistance to neomycin, kanamycin, and G418 (Geneticin®)
   3677..3829    +  CDS            ble (fragment): BLE_KLEPN - Experimental evidence at protein level: Swiss-Prot protein existence level 1. Binding protein with a strong affinity to the bleomycin family of antibiotics. Binds to CL990; an antimitotic-antibiotic compound. From Klebsiella pneumoniae.
   3888..3935    +  polyA_signal   HSV TK poly(A) signal: herpes simplex virus thymidine kinase polyadenylation signal (Cole and Stacy, 1985)
   4026..4042    -  polyA_signal   bGH poly(A) signal (fragment): bovine growth hormone polyadenylation signal
   4264..4852    +  rep_origin     ori: high-copy-number ColE1/pMB1/pBR322/pUC origin of replication
>Addgene plasmid #64871 | pT7-V5-SBP-C1-HsRRP41 | depositor full sequence | sequence record 109466 | pT7-V5-SBP-C1-HsRRP41 sequence 4966 bps
TAGTTATTAATAGTAATCAATTACGGGGTCATTAGTTCATAGCCCATATATGGAGTTCCGCGTTACATAA
CTTACGGTAAATGGCCCGCCTGGCTGACCGCCCAACGACCCCCGCCCATTGACGTCAATAATGACGTATG
TTCCCATAGTAACGCCAATAGGGACTTTCCATTGACGTCAATGGGTGGAGTATTTACGGTAAACTGCCCA
CTTGGCAGTACATCAAGTGTATCATATGCCAAGTACGCCCCCTATTGACGTCAATGACGGTAAATGGCCC
GCCTGGCATTATGCCCAGTACATGACCTTATGGGACTTTCCTACTTGGCAGTACATCTACGTATTAGTCA
TCGCTATTACCATGGTGATGCGGTTTTGGCAGTACATCAATGGGCGTGGATAGCGGTTTGACTCACGGGG
ATTTCCAAGTCTCCACCCCATTGACGTCAATGGGAGTTTGTTTTGGCACCAAAATCAACGGGACTTTCCA
AAATGTCGTAACAACTCCGCCCCATTGACGCAAATGGGCGGTAGGCGTGTACGGTGGGAGGTCTATATAA
GCAGAGCTCTCTGGCTAACTAGAGAACCCACTGCTTACTGGCTTATCGAAATTAATACGACTCACTATAG
GGAGACCCAAGCTCTAGCGCTACCGGTCGCCACCATGGGTAAGCCTATCCCTAACCCTCTCCTCGGTCTC
GATTCTACGCCCGGAAGCGGTAGCGGTACGATGGACGAGAAGACCACCGGCTGGGGGGGCGGCCACGTGG
TGGAGGGCCTGGCCGGCGAGCTGGAGCAGCTGCGGGCCAGGCTGGAGCACCACCCTCAGGGCCAGCGGGA
GCCCAGATCTCGAGCTCAAGCTTCGAATTCCATGGCGGGGCTGGAGCTCTTGTCGGACCAGGGCTACCGG
GTGGACGGGCGGCGCGCCGGGGAGCTGCGCAAGATCCAGGCGCGGATGGGCGTGTTCGCGCAGGCTGACG
GCTCGGCCTACATTGAGCAGGGCAACACCAAGGCACTGGCTGTGGTCTACGGCCCGCACGAGATCCGGGG
CTCCCGGGCTCGAGCCCTGCCGGACAGGGCCCTAGTGAACTGTCAATATAGTTCAGCGACCTTCAGCACA
GGTGAGCGCAAGCGACGGCCACATGGGGACCGTAAGTCCTGTGAGATGGGCCTGCAGCTCCGCCAGACTT
TCGAAGCAGCCATCCTCACACAGCTGCACCCACGCTCCCAGATTGATATCTATGTGCAGGTGCTACAGGC
AGATGGTGGGACCTATGCAGCTTGTGTGAATGCAGCCACGCTGGCAGTGCTGGATGCCGGGATACCCATG
AGAGACTTTGTGTGTGCGTGCTCAGCTGGCTTCGTGGACGGCACAGCCCTGGCGGACCTCAGCCATGTGG
AGGAAGCAGCTGGTGGCCCCCAGCTGGCCCTGGCCCTGCTGCCAGCCTCAGGACAGATTGCGCTGCTTGA
GATGGATGCCCGGCTGCACGAGGACCACCTGGAGCGGGTGTTGGAGGCTGCTGCCCAGGCTGCCCGAGAT
GTGCACACCCTCTTAGATCGAGTGGTCCGGCAGCATGTGCGTGAGGCCTCTATCTTGCTGGGGGACTGAG
GTACCGCGGGCCCGGGATCCACCGGATCTAGATAACTGATCATAATCAGCCATACCACATTTGTAGAGGT
TTTACTTGCTTTAAAAAACCTCCCACACCTCCCCCTGAACCTGAAACATAAAATGAATGCAATTGTTGTT
GTTAACTTGTTTATTGCAGCTTATAATGGTTACAAATAAAGCAATAGCATCACAAATTTCACAAATAAAG
CATTTTTTTCACTGCATTCTAGTTGTGGTTTGTCCAAACTCATCAATGTATCTTAACGCGTAAATTGTAA
GCGTTAATATTTTGTTAAAATTCGCGTTAAATTTTTGTTAAATCAGCTCATTTTTTAACCAATAGGCCGA
AATCGGCAAAATCCCTTATAAATCAAAAGAATAGACCGAGATAGGGT
[37 nt withheld, positions 2008-2044]
AAAGAACGTGGACTCCAACGTCAAAGG
[49 nt withheld, positions 2072-2120]
T
[91 nt withheld, positions 2122-2212]
G
[124 nt withheld, positions 2214-2337]
CAGGTGGCACTTTTCGGGGAAATGTGCGCGGAACCCCTATTTGTTTATTTTTCTAAATACATTCAAATAT
GTATCCGCTCATGAGACAATAACCCTGATAAATGCTTCAATAATATTGAAAAAGGAAGAGTCCTGAGGCG
GAAAGAACCAGCTGTGGAATGTGTGTCAGTTAGGGTGTGGAAAGTCCCCAGGCTCCCCAGCAGGCAGAAG
TATGCAAAGCATGCATCTCAATTAGTCAGCAACCAGGTGTGGAAAGTCCCCAGGCTCCCCAGCAGGCAGA
AGTATGCAAAGCATGCATCTCAATTAGTCAGCAACCATAGTCCCGCCCCTAACTCCGCCCATCCCGCCCC
TAACTCCGCCCAGTTCCGCCCATTCTCCGCCCCATGGCTGACTAATTTTTTTTATTTATGCAGAGGCCGA
GGCCGCCTCGGCCTCTGAGCTATTCCAGAAGTAGTGAGGAGGCTTTTTTGGAGGCCTAGGCTTTTGCAAA
GATCGATCAAGAGACAGGATGAGGATCGTTTCGCATGATTGAACAAGATGGATTGCACGCAGGTTCTCCG
GCCGCTTGGGTGGAGAGGCTATTCGGCTATGACTGGGCACAACAGACAATCGGCTGCTCTGATGCCGCCG
TGTTCCGGCTGTCAGCGCAGGGGCGCCCGGTTCTTTTTGTCAAGACCGACCTGTCCGGTGCCCTGAATGA
ACTGCAAGACGAGGCAGCGCGGCTATCGTGGCTGGCCACGACGGGCGTTCCTTGCGCAGCTGTGCTCGAC
GTTGTCACTGAAGCGGGAAGGGACTGGCTGCTATTGGGCGAAGTGCCGGGGCAGGATCTCCTGTCATCTC
ACCTTGCTCCTGCCGAGAAAGTATCCATCATGGCTGATGCAATGCGGCGGCTGCATACGCTTGATCCGGC
TACCTGCCCATTCGACCACCAAGCGAAACATCGCATCGAGCGAGCACGTACTCGGATGGAAGCCGGTCTT
GTCGATCAGGATGATCTGGACGAAGAGCATCAGGGGCTCGCGCCAGCCGAACTGTTCGCCAGGCTCAAGG
CGAGCATGCCCGACGGCGAGGATCTCGTCGTGACCCATGGCGATGCCTGCTTGCCGAATATCATGGTGGA
AAATGGCCGCTTTTCTGGATTCATCGACTGTGGCCGGCTGGGTGTGGCGGACCGCTATCAGGACATAGCG
TTGGCTACCCGTGATATTGCTGAAGAGCTTGGCGGCGAATGGGCTGACCGCTTCCTCGTGCTTTACGGTA
TCGCCGCTCCCGATTCGCAGCGCATCGCCTTCTATCGCCTTCTTGACGAGTTCTTCTGAGCGGGACTCTG
GGGTTCGAAATGACCGACCAAGCGACGCCCAACCTGCCATCACGAGATTTCGATTCCACCGCCGCCTTCT
ATGAAAGGTTGGGCTTCGGAATCGTTTTCCGGGACGCCGGCTGGATGATCCTCCAGCGCGGGGATCTCAT
GCTGGAGTTCTTCGCCCACCCTAGGGGGAGGCTAACTGAAACACGGAAGGAGACAATACCGGAAGGAACC
CGCGCTATGACGGCAATAAAAAGACAGAATAAAACGCACGGTGTTGGGTCGTTTGTTCATAAACGCGGGG
TTCGGTCCCAGGGCTGGCACTCTGTCGATACCCCACCGAGACCCCATTGGGGCCAATACGCCCGCGTTTC
TTCCTTTTCCCCACCCCACCCCCCAAGTTCGGGTGAAGGCCCAGGGCTCGCAGCCAACGTCGGGGCGGCA
GGCCCTGCCATAGCCTCAGGTTACTCATATATACTTTAGATTGATTTAAAACTTCATTTTTAATTTAAAA
GGATCTAGGTGAAGATCCTTTTTGATAATCTCATGACCAAAATCCCTTAACGTGAGTTTTCGTTCCACTG
AGCGTCAGACCCCGTAGAAAAGATCAAAGGATCTTCTTGAGATCCTTTTTTTCTGCGCGTAATCTGCTGC
TTGCAAACAAAAAAACCACCGCTACCAGCGGTGGTTTGTTTGCCGGATCAAGAGCTACCAACTCTTTTTC
CGAAGGTAACTGGCTTCAGCAGAGCGCAGATACCAAATACTGTCCTTCTAGTGTAGCCGTAGTTAGGCCA
CCACTTCAAGAACTCTGTAGCACCGCCTACATACCTCGCTCTGCTAATCCTGTTACCAGTGGCTGCTGCC
AGTGGCGATAAGTCGTGTCTTACCGGGTTGGACTCAAGACGATAGTTACCGGATAAGGCGCAGCGGTCGG
GCTGAACGGGGGGTTCGTGCACACAGCCCAGCTTGGAGCGAACGACCTACACCGAACTGAGATACCTACA
GCGTGAGCTATGAGAAAGCGCCACGCTTCCCGAAGGGAGAAAGGCGGACAGGTATCCGGTAAGCGGCAGG
GTCGGAACAGGAGAGCGCACGAGGGAGCTTCCAGGGGGAAACGCCTGGTATCTTTATAGTCCTGTCGGGT
TTCGCCACCTCTGACTTGAGCGTCGATTTTTGTGATGCTCGTCAGGGGGGCGGAGCCTATGGAAAAACGC
CAGCAACGCGGCCTTTTTACGGTTCCTGGCCTTTTGCTGGCCTTTTGCTCACATGTTCTTTCCTGCGTTA
TCCCCTGATTCTGTGGATAACCGTATTACCGCCATGCAT
