>Addgene plasmid #64871 | pT7-V5-SBP-C1-HsRRP41 | addgene partial sequence | sequence record 117487 | CMV-F 5'-CGCAAATGGGCGGTAGGCGTG-3'
CTCTCTGGCTAACTAGAGAACCCACTGCTTACTGGCTTATCGAAATTAATACGACTCACTATAGGGAGAC
CCAAGCTCTAGCGCTACCGGTCGCCACCATGGGTAAGCCTATCCCTAACCCTCTCCTCGGTCTCGATTCT
ACGCCCGGAAGCGGTAGCGGTACGATGGACGAGAAGACCACCGGCTGGGGGGGCGGCCACGTGGTGGAGG
GCCTGGCCGGCGAGCTGGAGCAGCTGCGGGCCAGGCTGGAGCACCACCCTCAGGGCCAGCGGGAGCCCAG
ATCTCGAGCTCAAGCTTCGAATTCCATGGCGGGGCTGGAGCTCTTGTCGGACCAGGGCTACCGGGTGGAC
GGGCGGCGCGCCGGGGAGCTGCGCAAGATCCAGGCGCGGATGGGCGTGTTCGCGCAGGCTGACGGCTCGG
CCTACATTGAGCAGGGCAACACCAAGGCACTGGCTGTGGTCTACGGCCCGCACGAGATCCGGGGCTCCCG
GGCTCGAGCCCTGCCGGACAGGGCCCTAGTGAACTGTCAATATAGTTCAGCGACCTTCAGCACAGGTGAG
CGCAAGCGACGGCCACATGGGGACCGTAAGTCCTGTGAGATGGGCCTGCAGCTCCGCCAGACTTTCGAAG
CAGCCATCCTCACACAGCTGCACCCACGCTCCCAGATTGATATCTATGTGCAGGTGCTACAGGCAGATGG
TGGGACCTATGCAGCTTGTGTGAATGCAGCCACGCTGGCAGTGCTGGATGCCGGGATACCCATGAGAGAC
TTTGTGTGTGCGTGCTCAGCTGGCTTCGTGGACGGCACAGCCCTGGCGGACCTCAGCCATGTGGAGGAAG
CAGCTGGTGGCCCCCAGCTGGCCCTGGCCCTGCTGCC
