>Addgene plasmid #64871 | pT7-V5-SBP-C1-HsRRP41 | addgene partial sequence | sequence record 117507 | SV40pA-R 5'-GAAATTTGTGATGCTATTGC-3'
AGTTAACAACAACAATTGCATTCATTTTATGTTTCAGGTTCAGGGGGAGGTGTGGGAGGTTTTTTAAAGC
AAGTAAAACCTCTACAAATGTGGTATGGCTGATTATGATCAGTTATCTAGATCCGGTGGATCCCGGGCCC
GCGGTACCTCAGTCCCCCAGCAAGATAGAGGCCTCACGCACATGCTGCCGGACCACTCGATCTAAGAGGG
TGTGCACATCTCGGGCAGCCTGGGCAGCAGCCTCCAACACCCGCTCCAGGTGGTCCTCGTGCAGCCGGGC
ATCCATCTCAAGCAGCGCAATCTGTCCTGAGGCTGGCAGCAGGGCCAGGGCCAGCTGGGGGCCACCAGCT
GCTTCCTCCACATGGCTGAGGTCCGCCAGGGCTGTGCCGTCCACGAAGCCAGCTGAGCACGCACACACAA
AGTCTCTCATGGGTATCCCGGCATCCAGCACTGCCAGCGTGGCTGCATTCACACAAGCTGCATAGGTCCC
ACCATCTGCCTGTAGCACCTGCACATAGATATCAATCTGGGAGCGTGGGTGCAGCTGTGTGAGGATGGCT
GCTTCGAAAGTCTGGCGGAGCTGCAGGCCCATCTCACAGGACTTACGGTCCCCATGTGGCCGTCGCTTGC
GCTCACCTGTGCTGAAGGTCGCTGAACTATATTGACAGTTCACTAGGGCCCTGTCCGGCAGGGCTCGAGC
CCGGGAGCCCCGGATCTCGTGCGGGCCGTAGACCACAGCCAGTGCCTTGGTGTTGCCCTGCTCAATGTAG
GCCGAGCCGTCAGCCTGCGCGAACACGCCCATCCGCGCCTGGATCTTGCGCAGCTCCCCGGCGCGCCGCC
CGTCCACCCGGTAGCCCTGGTCCGAC
